Addgene plasmid #50971: AAV-SYP1-miniSOG-citrine
Purpose: AAV2 transfer vector containing the InSynC (SYP1-miniSOG-citrine) construct
Depositing lab: Roger Tsien. Depositing organization: University of California, San Diego (UCSD). Publication: Optogenetic inhibition of synaptic release with chromophore-assisted light inactivation (CALI). Lin JY, Sann SB, Zhou K, Nabavi S, Proulx CD, Malinow R, Jin Y, Tsien RY. Neuron. 2013 Jul 24;79(2):241-53. doi: 10.1016/j.neuron.2013.05.022. PubMed 23889931.
Backbone
  Vector backbone: AAV2
  Backbone size w/o insert (bp): 4575
  Total vector size (bp): 6599
  Vector type: AAV
Growth in bacteria
  Bacterial resistance: Ampicillin, 100 μg/mL
  Growth temperature: 37°C
  Growth strain: NEB Stable
  Growth instructions: Regular growing condition.
  Copy number: Unknown
Gene/Insert
  Gene/Insert name: Synaptophysin-miniSOG-citrine
  Species: R. norvegicus (rat)
  Insert size (bp): 2031
  GenBank ID: BC099798.1
  Entrez Gene: Syp (a.k.a. Syp1)
  Promoter: human synapsin promoter
  Tag / fusion protein: citrine (C terminal on insert); miniSOG (C terminal on insert)
  Cloning method: Restriction Enzyme; 5′ cloning site BamHI (not destroyed); 3′ cloning site HindIII (not destroyed)
  Sequencing primers: 5′ none; 3′ none
Resource information
  A portion of this plasmid was derived from a plasmid made by: From Dr. Lin Tian at Janelia Farm Research Campus (currently at UC Davis)
Terms and licenses: Academic/Nonprofit Terms; Industry Terms: Not Available to Industry
Depositor comments: WPRE is inserted after the citrine before SV40 polyA.
How to cite: AAV-SYP1-miniSOG-citrine was a gift from Roger Tsien (Addgene plasmid # 50971 ; http://n2t.net/addgene:50971 ; RRID:Addgene_50971)
