[The description below was written by a language model from this plasmid's Addgene catalogue record and pLannotate feature annotations shown in this document.]
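Description:
AAV-SYP1-miniSOG-citrine is a 6,599 bp AAV2 transfer (cis) plasmid carrying the InSynC construct, an optogenetic tool for inhibiting synaptic release by chromophore-assisted light inactivation (CALI). It is propagated in E. coli under ampicillin selection (AmpR/β-lactamase) from a high-copy ColE1/pUC-type origin. The backbone also retains an f1 phage origin and leftover cloning-vector elements (lac promoter/operator, CAP site, and lacZα and lacI fragments) that play no role in the payload. A recombination-deficient host strain is listed for growth, consistent with the need to preserve the repeat-rich ITRs.

The expression cassette lies between two AAV2 inverted terminal repeats, which direct replication and packaging of the intervening DNA into AAV particles when rep, cap and helper functions are supplied in trans. Both ITRs are annotated as fragments. Within the cassette, the human synapsin I promoter confers neuron-specific expression of a single fusion protein. This consists of rat synaptophysin (Syp), a synaptic vesicle membrane protein, followed at its C terminus by miniSOG and then citrine. The insert was cloned between BamHI and HindIII sites.

miniSOG is a small flavin-binding protein derived from Arabidopsis that generates singlet oxygen when illuminated. Tethering it to synaptophysin places it on synaptic vesicles, so light can inactivate nearby release machinery. Citrine, a yellow fluorescent protein, reports expression and localisation. A WPRE downstream of citrine enhances transcript stability and expression, and an SV40 polyadenylation signal ends the cassette, although the automated annotation places it on the reverse strand. The plasmid is typically used to produce AAV for light-controlled silencing of neurotransmitter release in transduced neurons.
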