Features (pLannotate 1.2.2; 20 found; start..end, strand, type, name):
      1..121     +  rep_origin     RSF ori (fragment): Plasmids containing the RSF 1030 origin of replication can be propagated in E. coli cells that contain additional plasmids with compatible origins.
    123..215     +  CDS            lacI (fragment): lac repressor; lacI; The lac repressor binds to the lac operator to inhibit transcription in E. coli. This inhibition can be relieved by adding lactose or isopropyl-β-D-thiogalactopyranoside (IPTG).
    228..249     +  protein_bind   CAP binding site: CAP binding activates transcription in the presence of cAMP. E. coli catabolite activator protein
    264..294     +  promoter       lac promoter: promoter for the E. coli lac operon
    302..318     +  protein_bind   lac operator: The lac repressor binds to the lac operator to inhibit transcription in E. coli. This inhibition can be relieved by adding lactose or isopropyl-β-D-thiogalactopyranoside (IPTG). lac repressor encoded by lacI
    379..509     -  repeat_region  AAV2 ITR (fragment): inverted terminal repeat of adeno-associated virus serotype 2 inverted
    591..1037    +  promoter       hSyn promoter: human synapsin I promoter; confers neuron-specific expression (Kügler et al., 2003)
   1065..1985    +  CDS            Syp: SYPH_RAT - Experimental evidence at protein level: Swiss-Prot protein existence level 1. Possibly involved in structural functions as organizing other membrane components or in targeting the vesicles to the plasma membrane. Involved in the regulation of short-term and long-term synaptic plasticity (By similarity). From Rattus norvegicus (Rat).
   2019..2336    +  CDS            miniSOG: miniSOG is a basic (constitutively fluorescent) cyan fluorescent protein published in 2011, derived from Arabidopsis thaliana. It requires the cofactor flavin for fluorescence.
   2376..3092    +  CDS            Citrine: Citrine is a basic (constitutively fluorescent) yellow fluorescent protein published in 2001, derived from Aequorea victoria. It has moderate acid sensitivity.
   3108..3696    +  misc_feature   WPRE: woodchuck hepatitis virus posttranscriptional regulatory element
   3697..3716    +  misc_feature   MCS (fragment): pBluescript multiple cloning site
   3745..3866    -  polyA_signal   SV40 poly(A) signal: SV40 polyadenylation signal
   3889..3957    -  CDS            large T antigen (fragment): large T antigen from SV40 (simian virus 40)
   4028..4158    +  repeat_region  AAV2 ITR (fragment): inverted terminal repeat of adeno-associated virus serotype 2 inverted
   4172..4329    +  CDS            lacZα (fragment): LacZα fragment of β-galactosidase; lacZ fragment
   4334..4762    +  rep_origin     f1 ori (sequence partly withheld): f1 bacteriophage origin of replication; arrow indicates direction of (+) strand synthesis
   4815..4919    +  promoter       AmpR promoter: bla
   4920..5780    +  CDS            AmpR: β-lactamase; bla; confers resistance to ampicillin, carbenicillin, and related antibiotics
   5951..6539    +  rep_origin     ori: high-copy-number ColE1/pMB1/pBR322/pUC origin of replication
>Addgene plasmid #50971 | AAV-SYP1-miniSOG-citrine | depositor full sequence | sequence record 76819 | SYP1-miniSOG-citrine in AAV2 vector
TTCTTTCCTGCGTTATCCCCTGATTCTGTGGATAACCGTATTACCGCCTTTGAGTGAGCTGATACCGCTC
GCCGCAGCCGAACGACCGAGCGCAGCGAGTCAGTGAGCGAGGAAGCGGAAGAGCGCCCAATACGCAAACC
GCCTCTCCCCGCGCGTTGGCCGATTCATTAATGCAGCTGGCACGACAGGTTTCCCGACTGGAAAGCGGGC
AGTGAGCGCAACGCAATTAATGTGAGTTAGCTCACTCATTAGGCACCCCAGGCTTTACACTTTATGCTTC
CGGCTCGTATGTTGTGTGGAATTGTGAGCGGATAACAATTTCACACAGGAAACAGCTATGACCATGATTA
CGCCAGATTTAATTAAGGCCTTAATTAGGCTGCGCGCTCGCTCGCTCACTGAGGCCGCCCGGGCAAAGCC
CGGGCGTCGGGCGACCTTTGGTCGCCCGGCCTCAGTGAGCGAGCGAGCGCGCAGAGAGGGAGTGGCCAAC
TCCATCACTAGGGGTTCCTTGTAGTTAATGATTAACCCGCCATGCTACTTATCTACGTAGCCATGCTCTA
GGAAGATCTCTGCAGAGGGCCCTGCGTATGAGTGCAAGTGGGTTTTAGGACCAGGATGAGGCGGGGTGGG
GGTGCCTACCTGACGACCGACCCCACCCACTGGACAAGCACCCAACCCCCATTCCCCAAATTGCGCATCC
CCTATCAGAGAGGGGGAGGGGAAACAGGATGCGGCGAGGCGCGTGCGCACTGCCAGCTTCAGCACCGCGG
ACAGTGCCTTCGCCCCCGCCTGGCGGCGCGCGCCACCGCCGCCTCAGCACTGAAGGCGCGCTGACGTCAC
TCGCCGGTCCCCCGCAAACTCCCCTTCCCGGCCACCTTGGTCGCGTCCGCGCCGCCGCCGGCCCAGCCGG
ACCGCACCACGCGAGGCGCGAGATAGGGGGGCACGGGCGCGACCATCTGCGCTGCGGCGCCGGCGACTCA
GCGCTGCCTCAGTCTGCGGTGGGCAGCGGAGGAGTCGTGTCGTGCCTGAGAGCGCAGTCGAATTCAAGCT
GCTAGCAAGGATCCATGGACGTGGTGAATCAGCTGGTGGCTGGGGGTCAGTTCCGGGTGGTCAAGGAGCC
CCTTGGCTTCGTGAAGGTGCTGCAGTGGGTCTTTGCCATCTTCGCCTTTGCTACGTGTGGCAGCTACACC
GGGGAGCTTCGGCTGAGCGTGGAGTGTGCCAACAAGACGGAGAGTGCCCTCAACATCGAAGTTGAATTCG
AGTACCCCTTCAGGCTGCACCAAGTGTACTTTGATGCACCCTCCTGCGTCAAAGGGGGCACTACCAAGAT
CTTCCTGGTTGGGGACTACTCCTCGTCGGCTGAATTCTTTGTCACCGTGGCTGTGTTTGCCTTCCTCTAC
TCCATGGGGGCCCTGGCCACCTACATCTTCCTGCAGAACAAGTACCGAGAGAACAACAAAGGGCCTATGA
TGGACTTTCTGGCTACAGCCGTGTTCGCTTTCATGTGGCTAGTTAGTTCATCAGCCTGGGCCAAAGGCCT
GTCCGATGTGAAGATGGCCACGGACCCAGAGAACATTATCAAGGAGATGCCCATGTGCCGCCAGACAGGG
AACACATGCAAGGAACTGAGGGACCCTGTGACTTCAGGACTCAACACCTCAGTGGTGTTTGGCTTCCTGA
ACCTGGTGCTCTGGGTTGGCAACTTATGGTTCGTGTTCAAGGAGACAGGCTGGGCAGCCCCATTCATGCG
CGCACCTCCAGGCGCCCCGGAAAAGCAACCAGCACCTGGCGATGCCTACGGCGATGCGGGCTACGGGCAG
GGCCCCGGAGGCTATGGGCCCCAGGACTCCTACGGGCCTCAGGGTGGTTATCAACCCGATTACGGGCAGC
CAGCCAGCGGTGGCGGTGGCTACGGGCCTCAGGGCGACTATGGGCAGCAAGGCTATGGCCAACAGGGTGC
GCCCACCTCCTTCTCCAATCAGATGAAAACCGGTGGTGGCGGCAGTGGTGGCGGCAGCATGGAGAAAAGT
TTCGTGATAACTGATCCACGGCTGCCAGACAATCCCATCATCTTCGCATCCGATGGCTTCCTGGAGCTGA
CCGAGTATTCCAGAGAGGAGATCCTGGGCCGCAATGGCCGCTTTCTGCAGGGACCAGAGACAGACCAGGC
CACAGTGCAGAAGATTCGCGATGCCATTAGAGATCAGCGCGAGATTACCGTGCAGCTGATAAACTACACA
AAAAGCGGGAAGAAATTCTGGAACCTCCTGCACCTCCAGCCCATGAGGGACCAGAAGGGTGAGCTCCAGT
ATTTCATCGGAGTGCAGCTGGATGGATCAGGAGGAGGCTCAGGAGGAGGAGGCGCGGGAATCGATATGGT
GAGCAAGGGCGAGGAGCTGTTCACCGGGGTGGTGCCCATCCTGGTCGAGCTGGACGGCGACGTAAACGGC
CACAAGTTCAGCGTGTCCGGCGAGGGCGAGGGCGATGCCACCTACGGCAAGCTGACCCTGAAGTTCATCT
GCACCACCGGCAAGCTGCCCGTGCCCTGGCCCACCCTCGTGACCACCTTCGGCTACGGCCTGATGTGCTT
CGCCCGCTACCCCGACCACATGAAGCAGCACGACTTCTTCAAGTCCGCCATGCCCGAAGGCTACGTCCAG
GAGCGCACCATCTTCTTCAAGGACGACGGCAACTACAAGACCCGCGCCGAGGTGAAGTTCGAGGGCGACA
CCCTGGTGAACCGCATCGAGCTGAAGGGCATCGACTTCAAGGAGGACGGCAACATCCTGGGGCACAAGCT
GGAGTACAACTACAACAGCCACAACGTCTATATCATGGCCGACAAGCAGAAGAACGGCATCAAGGTGAAC
TTCAAGATCCGCCACAACATCGAGGACGGCAGCGTGCAGCTCGCCGACCACTACCAGCAGAACACCCCCA
TCGGCGACGGCCCCGTGCTGCTGCCCGACAACCACTACCTGAGCTACCAGTCCGCCCTGAGCAAAGACCC
CAACGAGAAGCGCGATCACATGGTCCTGCTGGAGTTCGTGACCGCCGCCGGGATCACTCTCGGCATGGAC
GAGCTGTACAAGTAGAAGCTTATCGATAATCAACCTCTGGATTACAAAATTTGTGAAAGATTGACTGGTA
TTCTTAACTATGTTGCTCCTTTTACGCTATGTGGATACGCTGCTTTAATGCCTTTGTATCATGCTATTGC
TTCCCGTATGGCTTTCATTTTCTCCTCCTTGTATAAATCCTGGTTGCTGTCTCTTTATGAGGAGTTGTGG
CCCGTTGTCAGGCAACGTGGCGTGGTGTGCACTGTGTTTGCTGACGCAACCCCCACTGGTTGGGGCATTG
CCACCACCTGTCAGCTCCTTTCCGGGACTTTCGCTTTCCCCCTCCCTATTGCCACGGCGGAACTCATCGC
CGCCTGCCTTGCCCGCTGCTGGACAGGGGCTCGGCTGTTGGGCACTGACAATTCCGTGGTGTTGTCGGGG
AAATCATCGTCCTTTCCTTGGCTGCTCGCCTGTGTTGCCACCTGGATTCTGCGCGGGACGTCCTTCTGCT
ACGTCCCTTCGGCCCTCAATCCAGCGGACCTTCCTTCCCGCGGCCTGCTGCCGGCTCTGCGGCCTCTTCC
GCGTCTTCGCCTTCGCCCTCAGACGAGTCGGATCTCCCTTTGGGCCGCCTCCCCGCATCGATACCGTCGA
CCTCGACCCGGGCGGCCGCTTCGAGCAGACATGATAAGATACATTGATGAGTTTGGACAAACCACAACTA
GAATGCAGTGAAAAAAATGCTTTATTTGTGAAATTTGTGATGCTATTGCTTTATTTGTAACCATTATAAG
CTGCAATAAACAAGTTAACAACAACAATTGCATTCATTTTATGTTTCAGGTTCAGGGGGAGATGTGGGAG
GTTTTTTAAAGCAAGTAAAACCTCTACAAATGTGGTAAAATCGATAAGGATCTTCCTAGAGCATGGCTAC
GTAGATAAGTAGCATGGCGGGTTAATCATTAACTACAAGGAACCCCTAGTGATGGAGTTGGCCACTCCCT
CTCTGCGCGCTCGCTCGCTCACTGAGGCCGGGCGACCAAAGGTCGCCCGACGCCCGGGCTTTGCCCGGGC
GGCCTCAGTGAGCGAGCGAGCGCGCAGCCTTAATTAACCTAATTCACTGGCCGTCGTTTTACAACGTCGT
GACTGGGAAAACCCTGGCGTTACCCAACTTAATCGCCTTGCAGCACATCCCCCTTTCGCCAGCTGGCGTA
ATAGCGAAGAGGCCCGCACCGATCGCCCTTCCCAACAGTTGCGCAGCCTGAATGGCGAATGGG
[124 nt withheld, positions 4334-4457]
C
[91 nt withheld, positions 4459-4549]
A
[49 nt withheld, positions 4551-4599]
CCTTTGACGTTGGAGTCCACGTTCTTT
[37 nt withheld, positions 4627-4663]
ACCCTATCTCGGTCTATTCTTTTGATTTATAAGGGATTTTGCCGATTTCGGCCTATTGGTTAAAAAATGA
GCTGATTTAACAAAAATTTAACGCGAATTTTAACAAAATATTAACGCTTACAATTTAGGTGGCACTTTTC
GGGGAAATGTGCGCGGAACCCCTATTTGTTTATTTTTCTAAATACATTCAAATATGTATCCGCTCATGAG
ACAATAACCCTGATAAATGCTTCAATAATATTGAAAAAGGAAGAGTATGAGTATTCAACATTTCCGTGTC
GCCCTTATTCCCTTTTTTGCGGCATTTTGCCTTCCTGTTTTTGCTCACCCAGAAACGCTGGTGAAAGTAA
AAGATGCTGAAGATCAGTTGGGTGCACGAGTGGGTTACATCGAACTGGATCTCAACAGCGGTAAGATCCT
TGAGAGTTTTCGCCCCGAAGAACGTTTTCCAATGATGAGCACTTTTAAAGTTCTGCTATGTGGCGCGGTA
TTATCCCGTATTGACGCCGGGCAAGAGCAACTCGGTCGCCGCATACACTATTCTCAGAATGACTTGGTTG
AGTACTCACCAGTCACAGAAAAGCATCTTACGGATGGCATGACAGTAAGAGAATTATGCAGTGCTGCCAT
AACCATGAGTGATAACACTGCGGCCAACTTACTTCTGACAACGATCGGAGGACCGAAGGAGCTAACCGCT
TTTTTGCACAACATGGGGGATCATGTAACTCGCCTTGATCGTTGGGAACCGGAGCTGAATGAAGCCATAC
CAAACGACGAGCGTGACACCACGATGCCTGTAGCAATGGCAACAACGTTGCGCAAACTATTAACTGGCGA
ACTACTTACTCTAGCTTCCCGGCAACAATTAATAGACTGGATGGAGGCGGATAAAGTTGCAGGACCACTT
CTGCGCTCGGCCCTTCCGGCTGGCTGGTTTATTGCTGATAAATCTGGAGCCGGTGAGCGTGGGTCTCGCG
GTATCATTGCAGCACTGGGGCCAGATGGTAAGCCCTCCCGTATCGTAGTTATCTACACGACGGGGAGTCA
GGCAACTATGGATGAACGAAATAGACAGATCGCTGAGATAGGTGCCTCACTGATTAAGCATTGGTAACTG
TCAGACCAAGTTTACTCATATATACTTTAGATTGATTTAAAACTTCATTTTTAATTTAAAAGGATCTAGG
TGAAGATCCTTTTTGATAATCTCATGACCAAAATCCCTTAACGTGAGTTTTCGTTCCACTGAGCGTCAGA
CCCCGTAGAAAAGATCAAAGGATCTTCTTGAGATCCTTTTTTTCTGCGCGTAATCTGCTGCTTGCAAACA
AAAAAACCACCGCTACCAGCGGTGGTTTGTTTGCCGGATCAAGAGCTACCAACTCTTTTTCCGAAGGTAA
CTGGCTTCAGCAGAGCGCAGATACCAAATACTGTTCTTCTAGTGTAGCCGTAGTTAGGCCACCACTTCAA
GAACTCTGTAGCACCGCCTACATACCTCGCTCTGCTAATCCTGTTACCAGTGGCTGCTGCCAGTGGCGAT
AAGTCGTGTCTTACCGGGTTGGACTCAAGACGATAGTTACCGGATAAGGCGCAGCGGTCGGGCTGAACGG
GGGGTTCGTGCACACAGCCCAGCTTGGAGCGAACGACCTACACCGAACTGAGATACCTACAGCGTGAGCT
ATGAGAAAGCGCCACGCTTCCCGAAGGGAGAAAGGCGGACAGGTATCCGGTAAGCGGCAGGGTCGGAACA
GGAGAGCGCACGAGGGAGCTTCCAGGGGGAAACGCCTGGTATCTTTATAGTCCTGTCGGGTTTCGCCACC
TCTGACTTGAGCGTCGATTTTTGTGATGCTCGTCAGGGGGGCGGAGCCTATGGAAAAACGCCAGCAACGC
GGCCTTTTTACGGTTCCTGGCCTTTTGCTGGCCTTTTGCTCACATG
