>Addgene plasmid #50971 | AAV-SYP1-miniSOG-citrine | addgene partial sequence | sequence record 78867 | WPRE-R 5'-CATAGCGTAAAAGGAGCAACA-3'
AGGTTGATTATCGATAAGCTTCTACTTGTACAGCTCGTCCATGCCGAGAGTGATCCCGGCGGCGGTCACG
AACTCCAGCAGGACCATGTGATCGCGCTTCTCGTTGGGGTCTTTGCTCAGGGCGGACTGGTAGCTCAGGT
AGTGGTTGTCGGGCAGCAGCACGGGGCCGTCGCCGATGGGGGTGTTCTGCTGGTAGTGGTCGGCGAGCTG
CACGCTGCCGTCCTCGATGTTGTGGCGGATCTTGAAGTTCACCTTGATGCCGTTCTTCTGCTTGTCGGCC
ATGATATAGACGTTGTGGCTGTTGTAGTTGTACTCCAGCTTGTGCCCCAGGATGTTGCCGTCCTCCTTGA
AGTCGATGCCCTTCAGCTCGATGCGGTTCACCAGGGTGTCGCCCTCGAACTTCACCTCGGCGCGGGTCTT
GTAGTTGCCGTCGTCCTTGAAGAAGATGGTGCGCTCCTGGACGTAGCCTTCGGGCATGGCGGACTTGAAG
AAGTCGTGCTGCTTCATGTGGTCGGGGTAGCGGGCGAAGCACATCAGGCCGTAGCCGAAGGTGGTCACGA
GGGTGGGCCAGGGCACGGGCAGCTTGCCGGTGGTGCAGATGAACTTCAGGGTCAGCTTGCCGTAGGTGGC
ATCGCCCTCGCCCTCGCCGGACACGCTGAACTTGTGGCCGTTTACGTCGCCGTCCAGCTCGACCAGGATG
GGCACCACCCCGGTGAACAGCTCCTCGCCCTTGCTCACCATATCGATTCCCGCGCCTCCTCCTCCTGAGC
CTCCTCCTGATCCATCCAGCTGCACTCCGATGAAATACTGGAGCTCACCC
