>Addgene plasmid #50971 | AAV-SYP1-miniSOG-citrine | addgene partial sequence | sequence record 78935 | hSyn1pro-F 5'-gcaagtgggttttaggacca-3'
ACCGACCCCGACCCACTGGACAAGCACCCAACCCCCATTCCCCAAATTGCGCATCCCCTATCAGAGAGGG
GGAGGGGAAACAGGATGCGGCGAGGCGCGTGCGCACTGCCAGCTTCAGCACCGCGGACAGTGCCTTCGCC
CCCGCCTGGCGGCGCGCGCCACCGCCGCCTCAGCACTGAAGGCGCGCTGACGTCACTCGCCGGTCCCCCG
CAAACTCCCCTTCCCGGCCACCTTGGTCGCGTCCGCGCCGCCGCCGGCCCAGCCGGACCGCACCACGCGA
GGCGCGAGATAGGGGGGCACGGGCGCGACCATCTGCGCTGCGGCGCCGGCGACTCAGCGCTGCCTCAGTC
TGCGGTGGGCAGCGGAGGAGTCGTGTCGTGCCTGAGAGCGCAGTCGAATTCAAGCTGCTAGCAAGGATCC
GAATGGACGTGGTGAATCAGCTGGTGGCTGGGGGTCAGTTCCGGGTGGTCAAGGAGCCCCTTGGCTTCGT
GAAGGTGCTGCAGTGGGTCTTTGCCATCTTCGCCTTTGCTACGTGTGGCAGCTACACCGGGGAGCTTCGG
CTGAGCGTGGAGTGTGCCAACAAGACGGAGAGTGCCCTCAACATCGAAGTTGAATTCGAGTACCCCTTCA
GGCTGCACCAAGTGTACTTTGATGCACCCTCCTGCGTCAAAGGGGG
