>Addgene plasmid #50971 | AAV-SYP1-miniSOG-citrine | addgene partial sequence | sequence record 78936 | EGFP-N 5'-CGTCGCCGTCCAGCTCGACCAG-3'
TTGCTCACCATATCGATTCCCGCGCCTCCTCCTCCTGAGCCTCCTCCTGATCCATCCAGCTGCACTCCGA
TGAAATACTGGAGCTCACCCTTCTGGTCCCTCATGGGCTGGAGGTGCAGGAGGTTCCAGAATTTCTTCCC
GCTTTTTGTGTAGTTTATCAGCTGCACGGTAATCTCGCGCTGATCTCTAATGGCATCGCGAATCTTCTGC
ACTGTGGCCTGGTCTGTCTCTGGTCCCTGCAGAAAGCGGCCATTGCGGCCCAGGATCTCCTCTCTGGAAT
ACTCGGTCAGCTCCAGGAAGCCATCGGATGCGAAGATGATGGGATTGTCTGGCAGCCGTGGATCAGTTAT
CACGAAACTTTTCTCCATGCTGCCGCCACCACTGCCGCCACCACCGGTTTTCATCTGATTGGAGAAGGAG
GTGGGCGCACCCTGTTGGCCATAGCCTTGCTGCCCATAGTCGCCCTGAGGCCCGTAGCCACCGCCACCGC
TGGCTGGCTGCCCGTAATCGGGTTGATAACCACCCTGAGGCCCGTAGGAGTCCTGGGGCCCATAGCCTCC
GGGGCCCTGCCCGTAGCCCGCATCGCCGTAGGCATCGCCAGGTGCTGGTTGCTTTTCCGGGGCGCCTGGA
GGTGCGCGCATGAATGGGGCTGCCCAGCCTGTCTCCTTGAACACGAACCATAAGTTGCCAACCCAGAGCA
CCAGGTTCAGGAAGCCAAACACCACTGAGGTGTTGAGTCCTGAAGTCACAGGGTCCCTCAGTTCCTTGCA
TGTGTTCCCTGTCTGGCGGCACATGGGCATCTCCTTGATAATGTTCTCTGGGTCCGTGGCCATCTTCACA
T
