>Addgene plasmid #50971 | AAV-SYP1-miniSOG-citrine | addgene partial sequence | sequence record 132189 | CitrineRV 5'-CATCAGGCCGTAGCCGAAGG-3'
GGGCAGCTTGCCGGTGGTGCAGATGAACTTCAGGGTCAGCTTGCCGTAGGTGGCATCGCCCTCGCCCTCG
CCGGACACGCTGAACTTGTGGCCGTTTACGTCGCCGTCCAGCTCGACCAGGATGGGCACCACCCCGGTGA
ACAGCTCCTCGCCCTTGCTCACCATATCGATTCCCGCGCCTCCTCCTCCTGAGCCTCCTCCTGATCCATC
CAGCTGCACTCCGATGAAATACTGGAGCTCACCCTTCTGGTCCCTCATGGGCTGGAGGTGCAGGAGGTTC
CAGAATTTCTTCCCGCTTTTTGTGTAGTTTATCAGCTGCACGGTAATCTCGCGCTGATCTCTAATGGCAT
CGCGAATCTTCTGCACTGTGGCCTGGTCTGTCTCTGGTCCCTGCAGAAAGCGGCCATTGCGGCCCAGGAT
CTCCTCTCTGGAATACTCGGTCAGCTCCAGGAAGCCATCGGATGCGAAGATGATGGGATTGTCTGGCAGC
CGTGGATCAGTTATCACGAAACTTTTCTCCATGCTGCCGCCACCACTGCCGCCACCACCGGTTTTCATCT
GATTGGAGAAGGAGGTGGGCGCACCCTGTTGGCCATAGCCTTGCTGCCCATAGTCGCCCTGAGGCCCGTA
GCCACCGCCACCGCTGGCTGGCTGCCCGTAATCGGGTTGAT
